>Addgene plasmid #121097 | Elk1 pShuttle | addgene full sequence | sequence record 233992 | Addgene NGS Result
GCTGAGTAGTGCGCGAGCAAAATTTAAGCTACAACAAGGCAAGGCTTGACCGACAATTGCATGAAGAATC
TGCTTAGGGTTAGGCGTTTTGCGCTGCTTCGCGATGTACGGGCCAGATATACGCGTTGACATTGATTATT
GACTAGTTATTAATAGTAATCAATTACGGGGTCATTAGTTCATAGCCCATATATGGAGTTCCGCGTTACA
TAACTTACGGTAAATGGCCCGCCTGGCTGACCGCCCAACGACCCCCGCCCATTGACGTCAATAATGACGT
ATGTTCCCATAGTAACGCCAATAGGGACTTTCCATTGACGTCAATGGGTGGAGTATTTACGGTAAACTGC
CCACTTGGCAGTACATCAAGTGTATCATATGCCAAGTACGCCCCCTATTGACGTCAATGACGGTAAATGG
CCCGCCTGGCATTATGCCCAGTACATGACCTTATGGGACTTTCCTACTTGGCAGTACATCTACGTATTAG
TCATCGCTATTACCATGGTGATGCGGTTTTGGCAGTACATCAATGGGCGTGGATAGCGGTTTGACTCACG
GGGATTTCCAAGTCTCCACCCCATTGACGTCAATGGGAGTTTGTTTTGGCACCAAAATCAACGGGACTTT
CCAAAATGTCGTAACAACTCCGCCCCATTGACGCAAATGGGCGGTAGGCGTGTACGGTGGGAGGTCTATA
TAAGCAGAGCTCTCTGGCTAACTAGAGAACCCACTGCTTACTGGCTTATCGAAATTAATACGACTCACTA
TAGGGAGACCCAAGCTGGCTAGCATGTACCCATACGATGTTCCAGATTACGCTGGGCCCTCTAGAATGGA
CCCATCTGTGACGCTGTGGCAGTTTCTGCTGCAGCTTCTGAGAGAACAAGGTAATGGCCACATCATCTCC
TGGACCTCACGGGATGGTGGTGAGTTCAAGTTGGTGGATGCAGAGGAGGTGGCCCGGCTATGGGGACTGC
GCAAGAACAAGACCAACATGAATTACGACAAGCTTAGCCGGGCCTTGCGGTACTACTATGATAAGAATAT
CATCCGCAAGGTGAGCGGCCAGAAGTTTGTCTACAAGTTTGTGTCCTACCCAGAGGTTGCAGGGTGCTCC
ACTGAAGACTGCCCACCCCAGCCTGAGGTGTCTGTAACCTCGGCCATAGCCATGGCCCCTGCTACTGTCC
ATGCAGGCCCAGGGGACACTGCCACTGGAAAGCCAGGAACACCAAAGGGTGCAGGAATGACAGGCCAAGG
TGGCTTAGCACGAAGCAGCCGGAATGAATACATGCGCTCGGGCCTCTATTCTACCTTCACAATACAATCC
CTGCAGCCACAGCCACAGCCACCCATTCCTCCTCGGCCTGCCTCAGTGCTTCCCAACACTACCCCTGCAG
GAGTACCAGCACCCGCCTCAGGGAGCAGGAGCACCAGTCCAAACCCCTTAGAAGCCTGTTTGGAAGCAGA
AGAGGCTGGTCTGCCCCTGCAGGTTATCCTAACCCCACCAGAGGCCCCAAACCAGAAATCCGAAGAGTTG
AGTCTGGACCCAAGTTTTGGCCATCCACAGCCCCCAGAAGTCAAAGTGGAGGGGCCTAAGGAAGAATTGG
AAGCTGCAAGGGCTGGAGGCTTCAGTTCAGAAGCTGTCAAAGCTGAACCAGAAGTCTCAGCCTCAGAAGG
CCTGCTGGCTCGGCTCCCAGCCATCCTAACAGAGAACACAGCCCAGGTGTGTGGCCTCTCCACTTCCACC
ACTGAGATCACCCAACCGCAGAAGGGCCGAAAGCCTCGGGACCTGGAACTTCCACTTAGCCCAAGCCTGC
TGGGTGGCCAGGGACCTGAACGGACTCCAGGATCAGGAACAAGCTCTGGTCTTCAGGCACCGGGGCCAGC
GCTAACGCCATCCCTGCTCCCCACACATACCTTGACCCCGGTGCTGCTGACACCCAGCTCGCTGCCCCCT
AGCATCCATTTCTGGAGCACTCTGAGTCCAATTGCACCCCGTAGTCCAGCCAAGCTCTCCTTCCAGTTTC
CGTCCAGTGGCAGCGCACAGGTGCACATCCCTTCCATCAGTGTGGATGGCCTCTCGACCCCCGTGGTGCT
CTCCCCAGGGCCCCAGAAGCCATGAGGTACCAAGCTTAAGTTTAAACCGCTGATCAGCCTCGACTGTGCC
TTCTAGTTGCCAGCCATCTGTTGTTTGCCCCTCCCCCGTGCCTTCCTTGACCCTGGAAGGTGCCACTCCC
ACTGTCCTTTCCTAATAAAATGAGGAAATTGCATCGCATTGTCTGAGTAGGTGTCATTCTATTCTGGGGG
GTGGGGTGGGGCAGGACAGCAAGGGGGAGGATTGGGAAGACAATAGCAGGCATGCTGGGGATGCGGTGGG
CTCTATGGCTTCTGAGGCGGAAAGAACCAGCAGATCTGCAGATCTGAATTCATCTATGTCGGGTGCGGAG
AAAGAGGTAATGAAATGGCATTATGGGTATTATGGGTCTGCATTAATGAATCGGCCAACGCGCGGGGAGA
GGCGGTTTGCGTATTGGGCGCTCTTCCGCTTCCTCGCTCACTGACTCGCTGCGCTCGGTCGTTCGGCTGC
GGCGAGCGGTATCAGCTCACTCAAAGGCGGTAATACGGTTATCCACAGAATCAGGGGATAACGCAGGAAA
GAACATGTGAGCAAAAGGCCAGCAAAAGGCCAGGAACCGTAAAAAGGCCGCGTTGCTGGCGTTTTTCCAT
AGGCTCCGCCCCCCTGACGAGCATCACAAAAATCGACGCTCAAGTCAGAGGTGGCGAAACCCGACAGGAC
TATAAAGATACCAGGCGTTTCCCCCTGGAAGCTCCCTCGTGCGCTCTCCTGTTCCGACCCTGCCGCTTAC
CGGATACCTGTCCGCCTTTCTCCCTTCGGGAAGCGTGGCGCTTTCTCATAGCTCACGCTGTAGGTATCTC
AGTTCGGTGTAGGTCGTTCGCTCCAAGCTGGGCTGTGTGCACGAACCCCCCGTTCAGCCCGACCGCTGCG
CCTTATCCGGTAACTATCGTCTTGAGTCCAACCCGGTAAGACACGACTTATCGCCACTGGCAGCAGCCAC
TGGTAACAGGATTAGCAGAGCGAGGTATGTAGGCGGTGCTACAGAGTTCTTGAAGTGGTGGCCTAACTAC
GGCTACACTAGAAGAACAGTATTTGGTATCTGCGCTCTGCTGAAGCCAGTTACCTTCGGAAAAAGAGTTG
GTAGCTCTTGATCCGGCAAACAAACCACCGCTGGTAGCGGTGGTTTTTTTGTTTGCAAGCAGCAGATTAC
GCGCAGAAAAAAAGGATCTCAAGAAGATCCTTTGATCTTTTCTACGGGGTCTGACGCTCAGTGGAACGAA
AACTCACGTTAAGGGATTTTGGTCATGAGATTATCAAAAAGGATCTTCACCTAGATCCTTTTGATCCTCC
GGCGTTCAGCCTGTGCCACAGCCGACAGGATGGTGACCACCATTTGCCCCATATCACCGTCGGTACTGAT
CCCGTCGTCAATAAACCGAACCGCTACACCCTGAGCATCAAACTCTTTTATCAGTTGGATCATGTCGGCG
GTGTCGCGGCCAAGACGGTCGAGCTTCTTCACCAGAATGACATCACCTTCCTCCACCTTCATCCTCAGCA
AATCCAGCCCTTCCCGATCTGTTGAACTGCCGGATGCCTTGTCGGTAAAGATGCGGTTAGCTTTTACCCC
TGCATCTTTGAGCGCTGAGGTCTGCCTCGTGAAGAAGGTGTTGCTGACTCATACCAGGCCTGAATCGCCC
CATCATCCAGCCAGAAAGTGAGGGAGCCACGGTTGATGAGAGCTTTGTTGTAGGTGGACCAGTTGGTGAT
TTTGAACTTTTGCTTTGCCACGGAACGGTCTGCGTTGTCGGGAAGATGCGTGATCTGATCCTTCAACTCA
GCAAAAGTTCGATTTATTCAACAAAGCCGCCGTCCCGTCAAGTCAGCGTAATGCTCTGCCAGTGTTACAA
CCAATTAACCAATTCTGATTAGAAAAACTCATCGAGCATCAAATGAAACTGCAATTTATTCATATCAGGA
TTATCAATACCATATTTTTGAAAAAGCCGTTTCTGTAATGAAGGAGAAAACTCACCGAGGCAGTTCCATA
GGATGGCAAGATCCTGGTATCGGTCTGCGATTCCGACTCGTCCAACATCAATACAACCTATTAATTTCCC
CTCGTCAAAAATAAGGTTATCAAGTGAGAAATCACCATGAGTGACGACTGAATCCGGTGAGAATGGCAAA
AGCTTATGCATTTCTTTCCAGACTTGTTCAACAGGCCAGCCATTACGCTCGTCATCAAAATCACTCGCAT
CAACCAAACCGTTATTCATTCGTGATTGCGCCTGAGCGAGACGAAATACGCGATCGCTGTTAAAAGGACA
ATTACAAACAGGAATCGAATGCAACCGGCGCAGGAACACTGCCAGCGCATCAACAATATTTTCACCTGAA
TCAGGATATTCTTCTAATACCTGGAATGCTGTTTTCCCGGGGATCGCAGTGGTGAGTAACCATGCATCAT
CAGGAGTACGGATAAAATGCTTGATGGTCGGAAGAGGCATAAATTCCGTCAGCCAGTTTAGTCTGACCAT
CTCATCTGTAACATCATTGGCAACGCTACCTTTGCCATGTTTCAGAAACAACTCTGGCGCATCGGGCTTC
CCATACAATCGATAGATTGTCGCACCTGATTGCCCGACATTATCGCGAGCCCATTTATACCCATATAAAT
CAGCATCCATGTTGGAATTTAATCGCGGCCTCGAGCAAGACGTTTCCCGTTGAATATGGCTCATAACACC
CCTTGTATTACTGTTTATGTAAGCAGACAGTTTTATTGTTCATGATGATATATTTTTATCTTGTGCAATG
TAACATCAGAGATTTTGAGACACAACGTGGCTTTGTTGAATAAATCGAACTTTTGCTGAGTTGAAGGATC
AGATCACGCATCTTCCCGACAACGCAGACCGTTCCGTGGCAAAGCAAAAGTTCAAAATCACCAACTGGTC
CACCTACAACAAAGCTCTCATCAACCGTGGCTCCCTCACTTTCTGGCTGGATGATGGGGCGATTCAGGCC
TGGTATGAGTCAGCAACACCTTCTTCACGAGGCAGACCTCAGCGCTAGATTATTGAAGCATTTATCAGGG
TTATTGTCTCATGAGCGGATACATATTTGAATGTATTTAGAAAAATAAACAAATAGGGGTTCCGCGCACA
TTTCCCCGAAAAGTGCCACCTGACGTAACTATAACGGTCCTAAGGTAGCGAAAGCTCAGATCTCCCGATC
CCCTATGGTGCACTCTCAGTACAATCTGCTCTGATGCCGCATAGTTAAGCCAGTATCTGCTCCCTGCTTG
TGTGTTGGAGGTC
Features (pLannotate 1.2.2; 16 found; start..end, strand, type, name):
    128..507     +  enhancer       CMV enhancer: human cytomegalovirus immediate early enhancer
    508..711     +  promoter       CMV promoter: human cytomegalovirus (CMV) immediate early promoter
    707..740     +  LTR            5' LTR (truncated) (fragment): truncated 5' long terminal repeat (LTR) from HIV-1
    756..774     +  promoter       T7 promoter: promoter for bacteriophage T7 RNA polymerase
    797..823     +  CDS            3xHA (fragment): three tandem HA epitope tags
    836..2122    +  CDS            Elk1: ELK1_MOUSE - Experimental evidence at protein level: Swiss-Prot protein existence level 1. Transcription factor that binds to purine-rich DNA sequences. Forms a ternary complex with SRF and the ETS and SRF motifs of the serum response element (SRE) on the promoter region of immediate early genes such as FOS and IER2 (By similarity). Induces target gene transcription upon JNK-signaling pathway stimulation (By similarity). From Mus musculus (Mouse).
   2164..2388    +  polyA_signal   bGH poly(A) signal: bovine growth hormone polyadenylation signal
   2392..2411    +  promoter       SV40 promoter (fragment): SV40 enhancer and early promoter
   2488..2541    -  CDS            lacI (fragment): lac repressor; lacI; The lac repressor binds to the lac operator to inhibit transcription in E. coli. This inhibition can be relieved by adding lactose or isopropyl-β-D-thiogalactopyranoside (IPTG).
   2724..3312    -  rep_origin     ori: high-copy-number ColE1/pMB1/pBR322/pUC origin of replication
   3423..3734    -  CDS            tnpR (fragment): TNR3_ECOLX - Experimental evidence at protein level: Swiss-Prot protein existence level 1. Resolvase catalyzes the resolution (a site-specific recombination) of the cointegrated replicon to yield the final transposition products. From Escherichia coli.
   3722..3868    -  CDS            TRA2_ECOLX (fragment): Protein predicted: Swiss-Prot protein existence level 4. Required for transposition of transposon Tn903. From Escherichia coli.
   4009..4824    -  CDS            KanR: aminoglycoside phosphotransferase; aph(3')-Ia; confers resistance to kanamycin in bacteria or G418 (Geneticin®) in eukaryotes
   5009..5155    +  CDS            TRA2_ECOLX (fragment): Protein predicted: Swiss-Prot protein existence level 4. Required for transposition of transposon Tn903. From Escherichia coli.
   5159..5246    -  promoter       AmpR promoter (fragment): bla
   5324..5376    -  misc_feature   bom (fragment): basis of mobility region from pBR322
