[The description below was written by a language model from this plasmid's Addgene catalogue record and pLannotate feature annotations shown in this document.]
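Description:
Elk1 pShuttle is a mammalian expression plasmid built on a backbone recorded as pShuttle, carrying the full-length mouse Elk1 coding sequence (about 1.3 kb) for expression in mammalian cells. The sequenced plasmid is about 5.4 kb and is maintained in E. coli through a high-copy ColE1/pUC-type origin, with selection by kanamycin through an aph(3')-Ia resistance gene. That gene is flanked by Tn903-derived transposase remnants and a tnpR fragment, which appear to be leftovers of the marker's transposon origin rather than functional elements. Other short annotated fragments (lacI, AmpR promoter, bom, SV40 promoter, a small HIV-1 LTR match) likewise look like backbone remnants or chance matches and are unlikely to contribute any function.

The expression cassette consists of the human cytomegalovirus immediate early enhancer and promoter, followed by a T7 promoter that could support in vitro transcription. Next comes a short HA epitope sequence, annotated as a fragment of a 3xHA tag, placed just upstream of the Elk1 open reading frame. This agrees with the catalogue entry of an N-terminal HA tag supplied by the backbone. A bovine growth hormone polyadenylation signal terminates the transcript. Elk1 is an ETS-family transcription factor that forms a ternary complex with SRF at serum response elements, and the HA tag allows the overexpressed protein to be detected or immunoprecipitated.

The name pShuttle is often associated with adenoviral shuttle systems, but no adenoviral ITRs, homology arms or packaging signal are annotated in the feature table. The record supports only its use for CMV-driven ELK1 expression in mammalian cells. The cloning sites used for the insert are not recorded.
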