Addgene plasmid #121097: Elk1 pShuttle
Purpose: Expression of full length ELK1 in mammalian cells
Depositing lab: Paul Herring. Depositing organization: Indiana University School of Medicine, Indianapolis. Publication: Smooth muscle-specific genes are differentially sensitive to inhibition by Elk-1. Zhou J, Hu G, Herring BP. Mol Cell Biol. 2005 Nov . 25(22):9874-85. 10.1128/MCB.25.22.9874-9885.2005 PubMed 16260603.
Backbone
  Vector backbone: pShuttle
  Vector type: Mammalian Expression
Growth in bacteria
  Bacterial resistance: Kanamycin, 50 μg/mL
  Growth temperature: 37°C
  Growth strain: DH5alpha
  Copy number: High Copy
Gene/Insert
  Gene/Insert name: ELK1
  Species: M. musculus (mouse)
  Insert size (bp): 1290
  Entrez Gene: Elk1 (a.k.a. Elk-1)
  Tag / fusion protein: HA (N terminal on backbone)
  Cloning method: Restriction Enzyme; 5′ cloning site Unknown (unknown if destroyed); 3′ cloning site Unknown (unknown if destroyed)
Terms and licenses: Academic/Nonprofit Terms; Industry Terms: Not Available to Industry
How to cite: Elk1 pShuttle was a gift from Paul Herring (Addgene plasmid # 121097 ; http://n2t.net/addgene:121097 ; RRID:Addgene_121097)
